>Addgene plasmid #157200 | pD649-HAsp-CD40LG-COMP5AP-AviTag-9xHis | addgene full sequence | sequence record 383693 | Addgene NGS Result
TTTCAATATTATTGAAGCATTTATCAGGGTTATTGTCTCATGAGCGGATACATATTTGAATGTATTTAGA
AAAATAAACAAATAGGGGTCAGTGTTACAACCAATTAACCAATTCTGAACATTATCGCGAGCCCATTTAT
ACCTGAATATGGCTCATAACACCCCTTGCTCATGACCAAAATCCCTTAACGTGAGTTACGCGCGCGTCGT
TCCACTGAGCGTCAGACCCCGTAGAAAAGATCAAAGGATCTTCTTGAGATCCTTTTTTTCTGCGCGTAAT
CTGCTGCTTGCAAACAAAAAAACCACCGCTACCAGCGGTGGTTTGTTTGCCGGATCAAGAGCTACCAACT
CTTTTTCCGAAGGTAACTGGCTTCAGCAGAGCGCAGATACCAAATACTGTTCTTCTAGTGTAGCCGTAGT
TAGCCCACCACTTCAAGAACTCTGTAGCACCGCCTACATACCTCGCTCTGCTAATCCTGTTACCAGTGGC
TGCTGCCAGTGGCGATAAGTCGTGTCTTACCGGGTTGGACTCAAGACGATAGTTACCGGATAAGGCGCAG
CGGTCGGGCTGAACGGGGGGTTCGTGCACACAGCCCAGCTTGGAGCGAACGACCTACACCGAACTGAGAT
ACCTACAGCGTGAGCTATGAGAAAGCGCCACGCTTCCCGAAGGGAGAAAGGCGGACAGGTATCCGGTAAG
CGGCAGGGTCGGAACAGGAGAGCGCACGAGGGAGCTTCCAGGGGGAAACGCCTGGTATCTTTATAGTCCT
GTCGGGTTTCGCCACCTCTGACTTGAGCGTCGATTTTTGTGATGCTCGTCAGGGGGGCGGAGCCTATGGA
AAAACGCCAGCAACGCGGCCTTTTTACGGTTCCTGGCCTTTTGCTGGCCTTTTGCTCACATGTTCTTTCC
TGCGTTATCCCCTGATTCTGTGGATAACCGTATTACCGCCTTTGAGTGAGCTGATACCGCTCGCCGCAGC
CGAACGACCGAGCGCAGCGAGTCAGTGAGCGAGGAAGCGGAAGGCGAGAGTAGGGAACTGCCAGGCATCA
AACTAAGCAGAAGGCCCCTGACGGATGGCCTTTTTGCGTTTCTACAAACTCTTTCTGTGTTGTAAAACGA
CGGCCAGTCTTAAGCTCGGGCCCCCTGGGCGGTTCTGATAACGAGTAATCGTTAATCCGCAAATAACGTA
AAAACCCGCTTCGGCGGGTTTTTTTATGGGGGGAGTTTAGGGAAAGAGCATTTGTCAGAATATTTAAGGG
CGCCTGTCACTTTGCTTGATATATGAGAATTATTTAACCTTATAAATGAGAAAAAAGCAACGCACTTTAA
ATAAGATACGTTGCTTTTTCGATTGATGAACACCTATAATTAAACTATTCATCTATTATTTATGATTTTT
TGTATATACAATATTTCTAGTTTGTTAAAGAGAATTAAGAAAATAAATCTCGAAAATAATAAAGGGAAAA
TCAGTTTTTGATATCAAAATTATACATGTCAACGATAATACAAAATATAATACAAACTATAAGATGTTAT
CAGTATTTATTATCATTTAGAATAAATTTTGTGTCGCCCTTAATTGTGAGCGGATAACAATTACGAGCTT
CATGCACAGTGGCGTTGACTCAATATTGGCCATTAGCCATATTATTCATTGGTTATATAGCATAAATCAA
TATTGGCTATTGGCCATTGCATACGTTGTATCTATATCATAATATGTACATTTATATTGGCTCATGTCCA
ATATGACCGCCATGTTGGCATTGATTATTGACTAGTTATTAATAGTAATCAATTACGGGGTCATTAGTTC
ATAGCCCATATATGGAGTTCCGCGTTACATAACTTACGGTAAATGGCCCGCCTGGCTGACCGCCCAACGA
CCCCCGCCCATTGACGTCAATAATGACGTATGTTCCCATAGTAACGCCAATAGGGACTTTCCATTGACGT
CAATGGGTGGAGTATTTACGGTAAACTGCCCACTTGGCAGTACATCAAGTGTATCATATGCCAAGTACGC
CCCCTATTGACGTCAATGACGGTAAATGGCCCGCCTGGCATTATGCCCAGTACATGACCTTATGGGACTT
TCCTACTTGGCAGTACATCTACGTATTAGTCATCGCTATTACCATGGTGATGCGGTTTTGGCAGTACATC
AATGGGCGTGGATAGCGGTTTGACTCACGGGGATTTCCAAGTCTCCACCCCATTGACGTCAATGGGAGTT
TGTTTTGGCACCAAAATCAACGGGACTTTCCAAAATGTCGTAACAACTCCGCCCCATTGACGCAAATGGG
CGGTAGGCGTGTACGGTGGGAGGTCTATATAAGCAGAGCTCGTTTAGTGAACCGTCAGATCGCCTGGAGA
CGCCATCCACGCTGTTTTGACCTCCATAGAAGACACCGGGACCGATCCAGCCTCCGCGGCCGGGAACGGT
GCATTGGAACGCGGATTCCCCGTGCCAAGAGTGACGTAAGTACCGCCTATAGAGTCTATAGGCCCACCCC
CTTGGCTTCGTTAGAACGCGGCTACAATTAATACATAACCTTATGTATCATACACATACGATTTAGGTGA
CACTATAGAATAACATCCACTTTGCCTTTCTCTCCACAGGTGTCCACTCCCAGGTCCAACTGCACCTCGG
TTCTATCGAAAACGCGCCTGCTAGCGCCACCATGAAGACCATCATTGCCCTGAGCTACATCTTCTGCCTG
GTGTTCGCTGCGGCCGCCCATAGAAGGCTGGATAAGATCGAGGACGAGCGGAACCTGCACGAGGACTTCG
TGTTCATGAAGACCATCCAGCGGTGCAACACCGGCGAGAGAAGCCTGAGCCTGCTGAACTGCGAGGAAAT
CAAGAGCCAGTTCGAGGGCTTCGTGAAGGACATCATGCTGAACAAAGAGGAAACGAAGAAAGAAAACTCC
TTCGAGATGCAGAAGGGCGACCAGAATCCTCAGATCGCCGCTCACGTGATCAGCGAGGCCAGCAGCAAAA
CAACATCTGTGCTGCAGTGGGCCGAGAAGGGCTACTACACCATGAGCAACAACCTGGTCACCCTGGAAAA
CGGCAAGCAGCTGACAGTGAAGCGGCAGGGCCTGTACTACATCTACGCCCAAGTGACCTTCTGCAGCAAC
AGAGAGGCTTCCTCTCAGGCCCCTTTTATCGCCAGCCTGTGTCTGAAGTCCCCTGGCAGATTCGAGAGAA
TCCTGCTGAGAGCCGCCAACACACACAGCTCTGCCAAACCTTGTGGCCAGCAGTCTATTCACCTCGGCGG
AGTGTTTGAACTGCAGCCTGGCGCCTCCGTGTTCGTGAATGTGACAGATCCTTCTCAGGTGTCCCACGGC
ACCGGCTTTACAAGCTTCGGACTGCTGAAGCTTGGCGCGCCGGAAGATCAAGTTGATCCAAGATTGATTG
ATGGCAAGGGCGGATCTCTGGAGGTGCTGTTCCAGGGACCAGGCGGAAGCGGCAATCCCGGCGGCGATCT
GGCCCCCCAGATGCTGCGCGAGCTGCAGGAGACCAATGCCGCCCTGCAGGACGTGCGCGAGCTGCTGCGC
CACCGCGTGAAGGAGATCACCTTCCTGAAGAACACCGTGATGGAGTGCGACGCCTGCGGTATGCAGCCCT
CTAGAGGCTCCGGCTCCATCATCCCAGTTGAGGAGGAGAACCCGGACTTCTGGAACCGCGAGGCAGCCGA
GGCCCTGGGTGCCGCCAAGAAGCTGCAGCCTGCACAGACAGCCGCCAAGAACCTCATCATCTTCCTGGGC
GATGGGATGGGGGTGTCTACGGTGACAGCTGCCAGGATCCTAAAAGGGCAGAAGAAGGACAAACTGGGGC
CTGAGATACCCCTGGCCATGGACCGCTTCCCATATGTGGCTCTGTCCAAGACATACAATGTAGACAAACA
TGTGCCAGACAGTGGAGCCACAGCCACGGCCTACCTGTGCGGGGTCAAGGGCAACTTCCAGACCATTGGC
TTGAGTGCAGCCGCCCGCTTTAACCAGTGCAACACGACACGCGGCAACGAGGTCATCTCCGTGATGAATC
GGGCCAAGAAAGCAGGGAAGTCAGTGGGAGTGGTAACCACCACACGAGTGCAGCACGCCTCGCCAGCCGG
CACCTACGCCCACACGGTGAACCGCAACTGGTACTCGGACGCCGACGTGCCTGCCTCGGCCCGCCAGGAG
GGGTGCCAGGACATCGCTACGCAGCTCATCTCCAACATGGACATTGACGTGATCCTAGGTGGAGGCCGAA
AGTACATGTTTCGCATGGGAACCCCAGACCCTGAGTACCCAGATGACTACAGCCAAGGTGGGACCAGGCT
GGACGGGAAGAATCTGGTGCAGGAATGGCTGGCGAAGCGCCAGGGTGCCCGGTATGTGTGGAACCGCACT
GAGCTCATGCAGGCTTCCCTGGACCCGTCTGTGACCCATCTCATGGGTCTCTTTGAGCCTGGAGACATGA
AATACGAGATCCACCGAGACTCCACACTGGACCCCTCCCTGATGGAGATGACAGAGGCTGCCCTGCGCCT
GCTGAGCAGGAACCCCCGCGGCTTCTTCCTCTTCGTGGAGGGTGGTCGCATCGACCATGGTCATCATGAA
AGCAGGGCTTACCGGGCACTGACTGAGACGATCATGTTCGACGACGCCATTGAGAGGGCGGGCCAGCTCA
CCAGCGAGGAGGACACGCTGAGCCTCGTCACTGCCGACCACTCCCACGTCTTCTCCTTCGGAGGCTACCC
CCTGCGAGGGAGCTCCATCTTCGGGCTGGCCCCTGGCAAGGCCCGGGACAGGAAGGCCTACACGGTCCTC
CTATACGGAAACGGTCCAGGCTATGTGCTCAAGGACGGCGCCCGGCCGGATGTTACCGAGAGCGAGAGCG
GGAGCCCCGAGTATCGGCAGCAGTCAGCAGTGCCCCTGGACGAAGAGACCCACGCAGGCGAGGACGTGGC
GGTGTTCGCGCGCGGCCCGCAGGCGCACCTGGTTCACGGCGTGCAGGAGCAGACCTTCATAGCGCACGTC
ATGGCCTTCGCCGCCTGCCTGGAGCCCTACACCGCCTGCGACCTGGCGCCCCCCGCCGGCACCACCGACG
CCGCGCACCCGGGTGGCGGAGGACTGAACGACATCTTCGAGGCTCAGAAAATCGAATGGCACGAACATCA
CCATCACCATCACCATCACCATTAAGGCCGGCCTGTAGTCACTGGCACAACGCGTTACCCGGTAAGCCAA
TCGGGTATACACGGTCGTCATACTGCAGACAGGGTTCTTCTACTTTGCAAGATAGTCTTGAGTAGTAAAA
TAAATAGATAGAGAAAATCAGCCTCGACTGTGCCTTCTAGTTGCCAGCCATCTGTTGTTTGCCCCTCCCC
CGTGCCTTCCTTGACCCTGGAAGGTGCCACTCCCACTGTCCTTTCCTAATAAAATGAGGAAATTGCATCA
CAACACTCAACCCTATCTCGGTCTATTCTTTTGATTTATAAGGGATTTTGCCGATTTCGGCCTATTGGTT
AAAAAATGAGCTGATTTAACAAAAATTTAACGCGAATTAATTCTGTGGAATGTGTGTCAGTTAGGGTGTG
GAAAGTCCCCAGGCTCCCCAGCAGGCAGAAGTATGCAAAGCATGCATCTCAATTAGTCAGCAACCAGGTG
TGGAAAGTCCCCAGGCTCCCCAGCAGGCAGAAGTATGCAAAGCATGCATCTCAATTAGTCAGCAACCATA
GTCCCGCCCCTAACTCCGCCCATCCCGCCCCTAACTCCGCCCAGTTCCGCCCATTCTCCGCCCCATGGCT
GACTAATTTTTTTTATTTATGCAGAGGCCGAGGCCGCCTCTGCCTCTGAGCTATTCCAGAAGTAGTGAGG
AGGCTTTTTTGGAGGCCTAGGCTTTTGCAAAAAGCTCCCGGGAGCTTGTATATCCATTTTCGGATCTGAT
CAGCACGTGTTGACAATTAATCATCGGCATAGTATATCGGCATAGTATAATACGACAAGGTGAGGAACTA
AACCATGACCGAGTACAAGCCCACGGTGCGCCTCGCCACCCGCGACGACGTCCCCAGGGCCGTACGCACC
CTCGCCGCCGCGTTCGCCGACTACCCCGCCACGCGCCACACCGTCGATCCGGACCGCCACATCGAGCGGG
TCACCGAGCTGCAAGAACTCTTCCTCACGCGCGTCGGGCTCGACATCGGCAAGGTGTGGGTCGCGGACGA
CGGCGCCGCGGTGGCGGTCTGGACCACGCCGGAGAGCGTCGAAGCGGGGGCGGTGTTCGCCGAGATCGGC
CCGCGCATGGCCGAGTTGAGCGGTTCCCGGCTGGCCGCGCAGCAACAGATGGAAGGCCTCCTGGCGCCGC
ACCGGCCCAAGGAGCCCGCGTGGTTCCTGGCCACCGTCGGCGTCTCGCCCGACCACCAGGGCAAGGGTCT
GGGCAGCGCCGTCGTGCTCCCCGGAGTGGAGGCGGCCGAGCGCGCCGGGGTGCCCGCCTTCCTGGAGACA
TCCGCGCCCCGCAACCTCCCCTTCTACGAGCGGCTCGGCTTCACCGTCACCGCCGACGTCGAGGTGCCCG
AAGGACCGCGCACCTGGTGCATGACCCGCAAGCCCGGTGCCTGACACGTGCTACGAGATTTCGATTCCAC
CGCCGCCTTCTATGAAAGGTTGGGCTTCGGAATCGTTTTCCGGGACGCCGGCTGGATGATCCTCCAGCGC
GGGGATCTCATGCTGGAGTTCTTCGCCCACCCCAACTTGTTTATTGCAGCTTATAATGGTTACAAATAAA
GCAATAGCATCACAAATTTCACAAATAAAGCATTTTTTTCACTGCATTCTAGTTGTGGTTTGTCCAAACT
CATCAATGTATCTTATCATGTCTGTATACCGTCGACCTCTAGCTAGAGCTTGGCGTAATCATGGTCATTA
CCAATGCTTAATCAGTGAGGCACCTATCTCAGCGATCTGTCTATTTCGTTCATCCATAGTTGCCTGACTC
CCCGTCGTGTAGATAACTACGATACGGGAGGGCTTACCATCTGGCCCCAGCGCTGCGATGATACCGCGAG
AACCACGCTCACCGGCTCCGGATTTATCAGCAATAAACCAGCCAGCCGGAAGGGCCGAGCGCAGAAGTGG
TCCTGCAACTTTATCCGCCTCCATCCAGTCTATTAATTGTTGCCGGGAAGCTAGAGTAAGTAGTTCGCCA
GTTAATAGTTTGCGCAACGTTGTTGCCATCGCTACAGGCATCGTGGTGTCACGCTCGTCGTTTGGTATGG
CTTCATTCAGCTCCGGTTCCCAACGATCAAGGCGAGTTACATGATCCCCCATGTTGTGCAAAAAAGCGGT
TAGCTCCTTCGGTCCTCCGATCGTTGTCAGAAGTAAGTTGGCCGCAGTGTTATCACTCATGGTTATGGCA
GCACTGCATAATTCTCTTACTGTCATGCCATCCGTAAGATGCTTTTCTGTGACTGGTGAGTACTCAACCA
AGTCATTCTGAGAATAGTGTATGCGGCGACCGAGTTGCTCTTGCCCGGCGTCAATACGGGATAATACCGC
GCCACATAGCAGAACTTTAAAAGTGCTCATCATTGGAAAACGTTCTTCGGGGCGAAAACTCTCAAGGATC
TTACCGCTGTTGAGATCCAGTTCGATGTAACCCACTCGTGCACCCAACTGATCTTCAGCATCTTTTACTT
TCACCAGCGTTTCTGGGTGAGCAAAAACAGGAAGGCAAAATGCCGCAAAAAAGGGAATAAGGGCGACACG
GAAATGTTGAATACTCATATTCTTCCTT
Features (pLannotate 1.2.2; 24 found; start..end, strand, type, name):
    119..143     -  CDS            KanR (fragment): aminoglycoside phosphotransferase; aph(3')-Ia; confers resistance to kanamycin
    254..842     +  rep_origin     ori: high-copy-number ColE1/pMB1/pBR322/pUC origin of replication
   1067..1084    +  terminator     rrnB T2 terminator (fragment): transcription terminator T2 from the E. coli rrnB gene
   1109..1128    -  CDS            lacZα (fragment): LacZα fragment of β-galactosidase; lacZ fragment
   1584..1600    +  protein_bind   lac operator: The lac repressor binds to the lac operator to inhibit transcription in E. coli. This inhibition can be relieved by adding lactose or isopropyl-β-D-thiogalactopyranoside (IPTG). lac repressor encoded by lacI
   1843..2146    +  enhancer       CMV enhancer: human cytomegalovirus immediate early enhancer
   2147..2350    +  promoter       CMV promoter: human cytomegalovirus (CMV) immediate early promoter
   2486..2529    +  intron         CMV intron (fragment): modified intron A from human cytomegalovirus
   2581..2599    +  promoter       SP6 promoter: promoter for bacteriophage SP6 RNA polymerase
   2603..2640    +  CDS            IgH signal sequence (fragment): signal sequence from the mouse immunoglobulin heavy chain variable region
   2668..3393    +  CDS            CD40LG (fragment): CD40L_HUMAN - Also known as CD40L, TNFSF5, TRAP. Experimental evidence at protein level: Swiss-Prot protein existence level 1. [CD40 ligand, soluble form]: Acts as a ligand for integrins, specifically ITGA5:ITGB1 and ITGAV:ITGB3; both integrins and the CD40 receptor are required for activation of CD40-CD40LG signaling, which have cell-type dependent effects, such as B-cell activation, NF-kappa-B signaling and anti-apoptotic signaling. From Homo sapiens (Human).
   3490..3669    +  CDS            Comp (fragment): COMP_RAT - Experimental evidence at protein level: Swiss-Prot protein existence level 1. May play a role in the structural integrity of cartilage via its interaction with other extracellular matrix proteins such as the collagens and fibronectin. Can mediate the interaction of chondrocytes with the cartilage extracellular matrix through interaction with cell surface integrin receptors. Could play a role in the pathogenesis of osteoarthritis. Potent suppressor of apoptosis in both primary chondrocytes and transformed cells. Suppresses apoptosis by blocking the activation of caspase-3 and by indu
   3657..5109    +  CDS            SEAP (fragment): secreted alkaline phosphatase from human placenta The natural enzyme has a C-terminal transmembrane sequence that is replaced by a GPI anchor.
   5134..5175    +  CDS            AviTag™ (fragment): peptide tag that allows for enzymatic biotinylation
   5179..5202    +  CDS            8xHis: 8xHis affinity tag
   5348..5459    +  polyA_signal   bGH poly(A) signal: bovine growth hormone polyadenylation signal
   5460..5568    +  rep_origin     f1 ori (fragment): f1 bacteriophage origin of replication; arrow indicates direction of (+) strand synthesis
   5582..5911    +  promoter       SV40 promoter: SV40 enhancer and early promoter
   5959..6006    +  promoter       EM7 promoter: synthetic bacterial promoter&nbsp
   6025..6624    +  CDS            PuroR (fragment): puromycin N-acetyltransferase; pac from Streptomyces; confers resistance to puromycin
   6634..6759    +  CDS            ble (fragment): BLE_KLEPN - Experimental evidence at protein level: Swiss-Prot protein existence level 1. Binding protein with a strong affinity to the bleomycin family of antibiotics. Binds to CL990; an antimitotic-antibiotic compound. From Klebsiella pneumoniae.
   6754..6875    +  polyA_signal   SV40 poly(A) signal: SV40 polyadenylation signal
   6928..7788    -  CDS            AmpR: β-lactamase; bla; confers resistance to ampicillin, carbenicillin, and related antibiotics
   7791..89      -  promoter       AmpR promoter (fragment) (across the origin): bla
