[The description below was written by a language model from this plasmid's Addgene catalogue record and pLannotate feature annotations shown in this document.]
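Description:
pD649-HAsp-CD40LG-COMP5AP-AviTag-9xHis is a mammalian expression plasmid built on the pD649 backbone for secreted production of the extracellular domain of human CD40 ligand (CD40LG, also called CD154 or TNFSF5). It is maintained in E. coli as a high-copy plasmid through a ColE1/pUC-type origin and selected with ampicillin via a β-lactamase gene. The feature table also shows an SV40 early/EM7 promoter pair driving a puromycin N-acetyltransferase cassette with an SV40 polyadenylation signal, which would allow drug selection in mammalian cells. Short fragments of other elements (KanR, lacZα, f1 ori, ble) appear to be backbone remnants. The depositor notes that some plasmids in this collection may carry an IS4-like transposase insertion upstream of the CMV promoter; none is annotated here.

Expression is driven by the CMV immediate-early enhancer and promoter followed by a fragment of CMV intron A, with an SP6 promoter just upstream of the coding region that can serve for in vitro transcription or as a sequencing primer site. The open reading frame begins with a signal peptide (named "HAsp" in the construct title, annotated as resembling an immunoglobulin heavy chain leader). This directs the CD40LG ectodomain, cloned between preserved NotI and AscI sites, into the secretory pathway. Downstream on the backbone are the coiled-coil region of rat cartilage oligomeric matrix protein, which assembles fusion proteins into pentamers, human placental alkaline phosphatase as an enzymatic reporter, an AviTag for site-specific biotinylation, and a polyhistidine tag for purification, ending at a bGH polyadenylation signal. This multivalent, enzymatically detectable format suits avidity-based binding assays, and the plasmid belongs to a collection used to map interactions among human cell-surface proteins.
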