Addgene plasmid #157200: pD649-HAsp-CD40LG-COMP5AP-AviTag-9xHis
Purpose: Mammalian expression of cell-surface protein extracellular domain fused to COMP5AP-AviTag-9xHis. Protein is secreted from cells.
Depositing lab: Chris Garcia. Publication: A Human IgSF Cell-Surface Interactome Reveals a Complex Network of Protein-Protein Interactions. Wojtowicz WM, Vielmetter J, Fernandes RA, Siepe DH, Eastman CL, Chisholm GB, Cox S, Klock H, Anderson PW, Rue SM, Miller JJ, Glaser SM, Bragstad ML, Vance J, Lam AW, Lesley SA, Zinn K, Garcia KC. Cell. 2020 Aug 20;182(4):1027-1043.e17. doi: 10.1016/j.cell.2020.07.025. PubMed 32822567.
Backbone
  Vector backbone: pD649
  Backbone size w/o insert (bp): 7153
  Vector type: Mammalian Expression
Growth in bacteria
  Bacterial resistance: Ampicillin, 100 μg/mL
  Growth temperature: 37°C
  Growth strain: DH5alpha
  Copy number: High Copy
Gene/Insert
  Gene/Insert name: CD40LG (alt name: CD40L)
  Species: H. sapiens (human)
  Insert size (bp): 645
  Entrez Gene: CD40LG (a.k.a. CD154, CD40L, HIGM1, IGM, IMD3, T-BAM, TNFSF5, TRAP, gp39, hCD40L)
  Promoter: CMV/SP6
  Tag / fusion protein: COMP5AP-AviTag-9xHis (C terminal on backbone)
  Cloning method: Restriction Enzyme; 5′ cloning site GCGGCCGC (not destroyed); 3′ cloning site GGCGCGCC (not destroyed)
  Sequencing primers: 5′ ATTTAGGTGACACTATAG; 3′ CGTCGCACTCCATCACGGTG
Resource information
  A portion of this plasmid was derived from a plasmid made by: synthesis by ThermoFisher
Terms and licenses: Academic/Nonprofit Terms; Industry Terms: Not Available to Industry
Depositor comments: Some plasmids in this collection may have an IS4-like element ISVsa5 family transposase upstream of the CMV promoter.
How to cite: pD649-HAsp-CD40LG-COMP5AP-AviTag-9xHis was a gift from Chris Garcia (Addgene plasmid # 157200 ; http://n2t.net/addgene:157200 ; RRID:Addgene_157200)
