>Addgene plasmid #157200 | pD649-HAsp-CD40LG-COMP5AP-AviTag-9xHis | depositor partial sequence | sequence record 303510 | insert (extracellular domain)
CATAGAAGGCTGGATAAGATCGAGGACGAGCGGAACCTGCACGAGGACTTCGTGTTCATGAAGACCATCC
AGCGGTGCAACACCGGCGAGAGAAGCCTGAGCCTGCTGAACTGCGAGGAAATCAAGAGCCAGTTCGAGGG
CTTCGTGAAGGACATCATGCTGAACAAAGAGGAAACGAAGAAAGAAAACTCCTTCGAGATGCAGAAGGGC
GACCAGAATCCTCAGATCGCCGCTCACGTGATCAGCGAGGCCAGCAGCAAAACAACATCTGTGCTGCAGT
GGGCCGAGAAGGGCTACTACACCATGAGCAACAACCTGGTCACCCTGGAAAACGGCAAGCAGCTGACAGT
GAAGCGGCAGGGCCTGTACTACATCTACGCCCAAGTGACCTTCTGCAGCAACAGAGAGGCTTCCTCTCAG
GCCCCTTTTATCGCCAGCCTGTGTCTGAAGTCCCCTGGCAGATTCGAGAGAATCCTGCTGAGAGCCGCCA
ACACACACAGCTCTGCCAAACCTTGTGGCCAGCAGTCTATTCACCTCGGCGGAGTGTTTGAACTGCAGCC
TGGCGCCTCCGTGTTCGTGAATGTGACAGATCCTTCTCAGGTGTCCCACGGCACCGGCTTTACAAGCTTC
GGACTGCTGAAGCTT
